>Addgene plasmid #52311 | cpc-PHLS (g) | depositor full sequence | sequence record 80936 | cpc-PHLS (g) sequence 6429 bps
CACCTAAATTGTAAGCGTTAATATTTTGTTAAAATTCGCGTTAAATTTTTGTTAAATCAGCTCATTTTTT
AACCAATAGGCCGAAATCGGCAAAATCCCTTATAAATCAAAAGAATAGACCGAGATAGGGT
[37 nt withheld, positions 132-168]
AAAGAACGTGGACTCCAACGTCAAAGG
[49 nt withheld, positions 196-244]
T
[91 nt withheld, positions 246-336]
G
[124 nt withheld, positions 338-461]
CCCATTCGCCATTCAGGCTGCGCAACTGTTGGGAAGGGCGATCGGTGCGGGCCTCTTCGCTATTACGCCA
GCTGGCGAAAGGGGGATGTGCTGCAAGGCGATTAAGTTGGGTAACGCCAGGGTTTTCCCAGTCACGACGT
TGTAAAACGACGGCCAGTGAATTGTAATACGACTCACTATAGGGCGAATTGGGTACCGGGCCCCCCCTCG
AGAAGAGTCCCTGAATATCAAAATGGTGGGATAAAAAGCTCAAAAAGGAAAGTAGGCTGTGGTTCCCTAG
GCAACAGTCTTCCCTACCCCACTGGAAACTAAAAAAACGAGAAAAGTTCGCACCGAACATCAATTGCATA
ATTTTAGCCCTAAAACATAAGCTGAACGAAACTGGTTGTCTTCCCTTCCCAATCCAGGACAATCTGAGAA
TCCCCTGCAACATTACTTAACAAAAAAGCAGGAATAAAATTAACAAGATGTAACAGACATAAGTCCCATC
ACCGTTGTATAAAGTTAACTGTGGGATTGCAAAAGCATTCAAGCCTAGGCGCTGAGCTGTTTGAGCATCC
CGGTGGCCCTTGTCGCTGCCTCCGTGTTTCTCCCTGGATTTATTTAGGTAATATCTCTCATAAATCCCCG
GGTAGTTAACGAAAGTTAATGGAGATCAGTAACAATAACTCTAGGGTCATTACTTTGGACTCCCTCAGTT
TATCCGGGGGAATTGTGTTTAAGAAAATCCCAACTCATAAAGTCAAGTAGGAGATTAATTCAATGCATAT
GTGTAGTTTGCAAGTTTCTGATCCTATTCCTACCGGACGCCGTTCCGGTGGTTATCCCCCGGCCTTATGG
GATTTCGATACTATTCAATCCCTGAATACCGAATATAAGGGCGAACGTCACATGCGTCGGGAAGAAGACT
TAATTGGTCAAGTTCGGGAAATGTTGGTGCACGAAGTAGAAGATCCCACTCCCCAGTTGGAATTCATTGA
CGATCTGCATAAATTGGGCATTTCCTGCCATTTTGAAAACGAGATTCTGCAAATTCTCAAATCCATTTAT
CTCAACCAAAACTATAAACGGGACCTCTATTCTACCAGTTTAGCCTTCCGTCTCTTGCGTCAATACGGGT
TTATCTTGCCGCAGGAAGTTTTTGACTGCTTTAAAAACGAAGAAGGTACGGATTTTAAACCCAGCTTCGG
CCGGGATATTAAGGGTCTGTTACAGTTGTACGAAGCCTCCTTTTTGTCCCGGAAGGGGGAAGAAACTTTA
CAACTCGCCCGCGAATTTGCTACCAAAATCTTGCAAAAGGAAGTCGATGAACGGGAATTTGCTACTAAAA
TGGAATTTCCCAGTCACTGGACCGTACAAATGCCTAACGCTCGGCCTTTTATCGATGCCTATCGTCGGCG
TCCCGACATGAACCCCGTGGTTCTGGAACTCGCCATTCTCGATACCAATATCGTGCAAGCTCAGTTTCAA
GAAGAATTGAAGGAGACCTCCCGTTGGTGGGAAAGCACGGGGATTGTTCAAGAACTGCCGTTTGTTCGGG
ACCGGATTGTGGAAGGTTATTTTTGGACCATTGGTGTTACTCAACGCCGTGAACACGGTTACGAACGTAT
TATGACGGCCAAAGTCATCGCTTTGGTGACCTGTTTGGATGATATTTATGACGTATATGGCACTATTGAA
GAATTGCAACTCTTCACCTCTACGATTCAGCGTTGGGATTTGGAGTCTATGAAGCAGTTACCGACTTATA
TGCAGGTAAGCTTCCTGGCCTTGCACAATTTTGTAACCGAAGTGGCCTATGATACGCTGAAGAAAAAGGG
CTACAACTCTACCCCCTATTTGCGGAAGACTTGGGTGGATTTGGTCGAAAGTTACATTAAGGAAGCCACT
TGGTACTATAATGGGTACAAACCCTCTATGCAGGAATACCTCAACAACGCCTGGATCTCTGTGGGCAGCA
TGGCTATTTTGAATCATTTGTTTTTTCGCTTTACTAATGAACGCATGCATAAGTACCGGGACATGAATCG
TGTATCCTCTAATATTGTGCGGTTAGCCGACGATATGGGAACCTCTTTGGCCGAAGTTGAACGCGGTGAC
GTGCCCAAAGCTATCCAATGTTACATGAATGAAACGAACGCCTCTGAGGAGGAGGCCCGCGAATATGTGC
GGCGCGTTATCCAGGAAGAATGGGAAAAACTGAACACTGAACTGATGCGCGACGACGACGATGACGATGA
TTTCACCTTAAGTAAATACTACTGCGAAGTCGTTGCTAACCTGACCCGGATGGCTCAGTTCATTTACCAA
GATGGTTCCGATGGGTTTGGGATGAAAGATTCCAAAGTAAATCGTTTACTGAAAGAAACGCTGATTGAGC
GCTATGAGTGAAGATCTGCGGCCGCGTTGATCGGCACGTAAGAGGTTCCAACTTTCACCATAATGAAATA
AGATCACTACCGGGCGTATTTTTTGAGTTATCGAGATTTTCAGGAGCTAAGGAAGCTAAAATGGAGAAAA
AAATCACTGGATATACCACCGTTGATATATCCCAATGGCATCGTAAAGAACATTTTGAGGCATTTCAGTC
AGTTGCTCAATGTACCTATAACCAGACCGTTCAGCTGGATATTACGGCCTTTTTAAAGACCGTAAAGAAA
AATAAGCACAAGTTTTATCCGGCCTTTATTCACATTCTTGCCCGCCTGATGAATGCTCATCCGGAATTCC
GTATGGCAATGAAAGACGGTGAGCTGGTGATATGGGATAGTGTTCACCCTTGTTACACCGTTTTCCATGA
GCAAACTGAAACGTTTTCATCGCTCTGGAGTGAATACCACGACGATTTCCGGCAGTTTCTACACATATAT
TCGCAAGATGTGGCGTGTTACGGTGAAAACCTGGCCTATTTCCCTAAAGGGTTTATTGAGAATATGTTTT
TCGTCTCAGCCAATCCCTGGGTGAGTTTCACCAGTTTTGATTTAAACGTGGCCAATATGGACAACTTCTT
CGCCCCCGTTTTCACCATGGGCAAATATTATACGCAAGGCGACAAGGTGCTGATGCCGCTGGCGATTCAG
GTTCATCATGCCGTTTGTGATGGCTTCCATGTCGGCAGAATGCTTAATGAATTACAACAGTACTGCGATG
AGTGGCAGGGCGGGGCGTAATTTTTTTAAGGCAGTTATTGGTGCCCTTAAACGCCTGGGGATCCGCTATT
TTGTTAATTACTATTTGAGCTGAGTGTAAAATACCTTACTTACTCAAAAGCATTAACTAACCATAACAAT
GACTAATCTCTTTTTTTGATTGAACTCCAAACTAGAATAGCCATCGAGTCAGTCCATTTAGTTCATTATT
AGTGAAAGTTTGTTGGCGGTGGGTTATCCGTTGATAAACCACCGTTTTTGTTTGGGCAAAGTAACGATTT
GATGCAGTGATGGGTTTAAAGATAATCCCGTTTGAGGAAATCCTGCAGGACGACGGGAACTTTAACCTGA
CCGCTGCTGGGTTCGTAATAATTTTCTAAAATTGCCGCCATGGTGCGCCCGATCGCCAAACCGGAACCGT
TGAGAGTGTGAACAAATTGGGTGCCTTTTTTGCCCTTTTCCTTGTAGCGAATGTTGGCCCGACGGGCTTG
GAAATCGTGGAAGTTAGAACAACTGGAAATTTCCCGGTAGGTGTTAGCCGATGGTAACCAAACTTCCAAG
TCGTAGCATTTAGCCGCTCCAAAACCTAAATCACCGGTACATAATTCCACCACTGAGCTCCAGCTTTTGT
TCCCTTTAGTGAGGGTTAATTTCGAGCTTGGCGTAATCATGGTCATAGCTGTTTCCTGTGTGAAATTGTT
ATCCGCTCACAATTCCACACAACATACGAGCCGGAAGCATAAAGTGTAAAGCCTGGGGTGCCTAATGAGT
GAGCTAACTCACATTAATTGCGTTGCGCTCACTGCCCGCTTTCCAGTCGGGAAACCTGTCGTGCCAGCTG
CATTAATGAATCGGCCAACGCGCGGGGAGAGGCGGTTTGCGTATTGGGCGCTCTTCCGCTTCCTCGCTCA
CTGACTCGCTGCGCTCGGTCGTTCGGCTGCGGCGAGCGGTATCAGCTCACTCAAAGGCGGTAATACGGTT
ATCCACAGAATCAGGGGATAACGCAGGAAAGAACATGTGAGCAAAAGGCCAGCAAAAGGCCAGGAACCGT
AAAAAGGCCGCGTTGCTGGCGTTTTTCCATAGGCTCCGCCCCCCTGACGAGCATCACAAAAATCGACGCT
CAAGTCAGAGGTGGCGAAACCCGACAGGACTATAAAGATACCAGGCGTTTCCCCCTGGAAGCTCCCTCGT
GCGCTCTCCTGTTCCGACCCTGCCGCTTACCGGATACCTGTCCGCCTTTCTCCCTTCGGGAAGCGTGGCG
CTTTCTCATAGCTCACGCTGTAGGTATCTCAGTTCGGTGTAGGTCGTTCGCTCCAAGCTGGGCTGTGTGC
ACGAACCCCCCGTTCAGCCCGACCGCTGCGCCTTATCCGGTAACTATCGTCTTGAGTCCAACCCGGTAAG
ACACGACTTATCGCCACTGGCAGCAGCCACTGGTAACAGGATTAGCAGAGCGAGGTATGTAGGCGGTGCT
ACAGAGTTCTTGAAGTGGTGGCCTAACTACGGCTACACTAGAAGGACAGTATTTGGTATCTGCGCTCTGC
TGAAGCCAGTTACCTTCGGAAAAAGAGTTGGTAGCTCTTGATCCGGCAAACAAACCACCGCTGGTAGCGG
TGGTTTTTTTGTTTGCAAGCAGCAGATTACGCGCAGAAAAAAAGGATCTCAAGAAGATCCTTTGATCTTT
TCTACGGGGTCTGACGCTCAGTGGAACGAAAACTCACGTTAAGGGATTTTGGTCATGAGATTATCAAAAA
GGATCTTCACCTAGATCCTTTTAAATTAAAAATGAAGTTTTAAATCAATCTAAAGTATATATGAGTAAAC
TTGGTCTGACAGTTACCAATGCTTAATCAGTGAGGCACCTATCTCAGCGATCTGTCTATTTCGTTCATCC
ATAGTTGCCTGACTCCCCGTCGTGTAGATAACTACGATACGGGAGGGCTTACCATCTGGCCCCAGTGCTG
CAATGATACCGCGAGACCCACGCTCACCGGCTCCAGATTTATCAGCAATAAACCAGCCAGCCGGAAGGGC
CGAGCGCAGAAGTGGTCCTGCAACTTTATCCGCCTCCATCCAGTCTATTAATTGTTGCCGGGAAGCTAGA
GTAAGTAGTTCGCCAGTTAATAGTTTGCGCAACGTTGTTGCCATTGCTACAGGCATCGTGGTGTCACGCT
CGTCGTTTGGTATGGCTTCATTCAGCTCCGGTTCCCAACGATCAAGGCGAGTTACATGATCCCCCATGTT
GTGCAAAAAAGCGGTTAGCTCCTTCGGTCCTCCGATCGTTGTCAGAAGTAAGTTGGCCGCAGTGTTATCA
CTCATGGTTATGGCAGCACTGCATAATTCTCTTACTGTCATGCCATCCGTAAGATGCTTTTCTGTGACTG
GTGAGTACTCAACCAAGTCATTCTGAGAATAGTGTATGCGGCGACCGAGTTGCTCTTGCCCGGCGTCAAT
ACGGGATAATACCGCGCCACATAGCAGAACTTTAAAAGTGCTCATCATTGGAAAACGTTCTTCGGGGCGA
AAACTCTCAAGGATCTTACCGCTGTTGAGATCCAGTTCGATGTAACCCACTCGTGCACCCAACTGATCTT
CAGCATCTTTTACTTTCACCAGCGTTTCTGGGTGAGCAAAAACAGGAAGGCAAAATGCCGCAAAAAAGGG
AATAAGGGCGACACGGAAATGTTGAATACTCATACTCTTCCTTTTTCAATATTATTGAAGCATTTATCAG
GGTTATTGTCTCATGAGCGGATACATATTTGAATGTATTTAGAAAAATAAACAAATAGGGGTTCCGCGCA
CATTTCCCCGAAAAGTGC
Features (pLannotate 1.2.2; 16 found; start..end, strand, type, name):
     33..461     -  rep_origin     f1 ori (sequence partly withheld): f1 bacteriophage origin of replication; arrow indicates direction of (+) strand synthesis
    466..623     -  CDS            lacZα (fragment): LacZα fragment of β-galactosidase; lacZ fragment
    626..644     +  promoter       T7 promoter: promoter for bacteriophage T7 RNA polymerase
    653..673     -  misc_feature   MCS (fragment): pBluescript multiple cloning site
   1233..2849    +  CDS            SCS_SALOF (fragment): Experimental evidence at protein level: Swiss-Prot protein existence level 1. Catalyzes the formation of 1,8-cineole from geranyl diphosphate. The enzyme also produces significant amounts of (+)- and (-)-alpha-pinene, (+)- and (-)-beta-pinene, myrcene and (+)-sabinene. From Salvia officinalis (Sage).
   2869..2971    +  promoter       cat promoter: promoter of the E. coli cat gene encoding chloramphenicol acetyltransferase
   2972..3631    +  CDS            CmR: chloramphenicol acetyltransferase; cat; confers resistance to chloramphenicol
   3916..4224    -  CDS            serS (fragment): SYS_AQUAE - Experimental evidence at protein level: Swiss-Prot protein existence level 1. Catalyzes the attachment of serine to tRNA(Ser). Is also able to aminoacylate tRNA(Sec) with serine, to form the misacylated tRNA L- seryl-tRNA(Sec), which will be further converted into selenocysteinyl- tRNA(Sec). From Aquifex aeolicus (strain VF5).
   4244..4262    -  promoter       T3 promoter: promoter for bacteriophage T3 RNA polymerase
   4307..4323    -  protein_bind   lac operator: The lac repressor binds to the lac operator to inhibit transcription in E. coli. This inhibition can be relieved by adding lactose or isopropyl-β-D-thiogalactopyranoside (IPTG). lac repressor encoded by lacI
   4331..4361    -  promoter       lac promoter: promoter for the E. coli lac operon
   4376..4397    -  protein_bind   CAP binding site: CAP binding activates transcription in the presence of cAMP. E. coli catabolite activator protein
   4410..4502    -  CDS            lacI (fragment): lac repressor; lacI; The lac repressor binds to the lac operator to inhibit transcription in E. coli. This inhibition can be relieved by adding lactose or isopropyl-β-D-thiogalactopyranoside (IPTG).
   4685..5273    -  rep_origin     ori: high-copy-number ColE1/pMB1/pBR322/pUC origin of replication
   5444..6304    -  CDS            AmpR: β-lactamase; bla; confers resistance to ampicillin, carbenicillin, and related antibiotics
   6305..6409    -  promoter       AmpR promoter: bla
