[The description below was written by a language model from this plasmid's Addgene catalogue record and pLannotate feature annotations shown in this document.]
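Description:
cpc-PHLS (g) is a 6,429 bp integration plasmid built on the pBluescript KS+ backbone and designed to replace the cpc operon of the cyanobacterium Synechocystis with a plant monoterpene synthase gene. It is propagated in E. coli as a high-copy plasmid through its ColE1/pUC-type origin and is selected with ampicillin via the β-lactamase gene. The backbone also retains the usual pBluescript elements: an f1 origin, T7 and T3 promoters flanking the cloning region, and lac promoter/operator and lacZα remnants. None of these are central to the plasmid's purpose.

The payload is the β-phellandrene synthase (PHLS) coding sequence from Lavandula angustifolia, about 1.6 kb, cloned between NdeI and BglII sites and placed under the endogenous Synechocystis cpc-operon promoter. The automated annotation labels this open reading frame as a fragment of a Salvia officinalis cineole synthase, which reflects homology among terpene synthases rather than the insert's actual identity. Immediately downstream, between BglII and BamHI sites, lies a chloramphenicol acetyltransferase cassette with its own cat promoter, which provides selection of cyanobacterial transformants. The largely unannotated stretches on either side of this PHLS-cmR unit, one of which contains a serS-like fragment, presumably correspond to Synechocystis genomic sequences flanking the cpc locus that would direct replacement by double homologous recombination. The record does not define these arms explicitly.

The construct is used to express PHLS from the native cpc promoter, which normally drives the phycocyanin operon, while deleting that operon. This supports studies of transgene expression, recombinant protein accumulation and β-phellandrene monoterpene production in Synechocystis.
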