Addgene plasmid #52311: cpc-PHLS (g)
Purpose: Replaces the cpc operon in Synechocystis with the PHLS gene
Depositing lab: Anastasios Melis. Depositing organization: University of California, Berkeley. Publication: Regulation of beta-phellandrene synthase gene expression, recombinant protein accumulation, and monoterpene hydrocarbons production in Synechocystis transformants. Formighieri C, Melis A. Planta. 2014 Aug;240(2):309-24. doi: 10.1007/s00425-014-2080-8. Epub 2014 May 20. PubMed 24838596.
Backbone
  Vector backbone: pBluescript KS+
  Backbone manufacturer: Stratagene
  Backbone size w/o insert (bp): 2872
  Total vector size (bp): 6429
  Vector type: Bacterial Expression, Synthetic Biology
  Selectable markers: Chloramphenicol
Growth in bacteria
  Bacterial resistance: Ampicillin, 100 μg/mL
  Growth temperature: 37°C
  Growth strain: DH5alpha
  Copy number: High Copy
Gene/Insert 1
  Gene/Insert name: beta-phellandrene synthase (alt name: PHLS)
  Species: Lavandula angustifolia
  Insert size (bp): 1623
  GenBank ID: HQ404305
  Promoter: Synechocystis endogenous cpc-operon promoter
  Cloning method: Restriction Enzyme; 5′ cloning site NdeI (not destroyed); 3′ cloning site BglII (not destroyed)
  Sequencing primers: 5′ AGAGTCCCTGAATATCAAAA; 3′ tcaCTCATAGCGCTCAATCA
Gene/Insert 2
  Gene/Insert name: Chloramphenicol resistance (alt name: cmR)
  Insert size (bp): 660
  Cloning method: Restriction Enzyme; 5′ cloning site BglII (not destroyed); 3′ cloning site BamHI (not destroyed)
  Sequencing primers: 5′ AGATCTGCGGCCGCgttgat; 3′ AGCTCAGTGGTGGAATTATG
Terms and licenses: Academic/Nonprofit Terms; Industry Terms: Not Available to Industry
How to cite: cpc-PHLS (g) was a gift from Anastasios Melis (Addgene plasmid # 52311 ; http://n2t.net/addgene:52311 ; RRID:Addgene_52311)
