>Addgene plasmid #52311 | cpc-PHLS (g) | addgene partial sequence | sequence record 82693 | CAT-R 5'-GCAACTGACTGAAATGCCTC-3'
TTGGGATATATCAACGGTGGTATATCCAGTGATTTTTTTCTCCATTTTAGCTTCCTTAGCTCCTGAAAAT
CTCGATAACTCAAAAAATACGCCCGGTAGTGATCTTATTTCATTATGGTGAAAGTTGGAACCTCTTACGT
GCCGATCAACGCGGCCGCAGATCTTCACTCATAGCGCTCAATCAGCGTTTCTTTCAGTAAACGATTTACT
TTGGAATCTTTCATCCCAAACCCATCGGAACCATCTTGGTAAATGAACTGAGCCATCCGGGTCAGGTTAG
CAACGACTTCGCAGTAGTATTTACTTAAGGTGAAATCATCGTCATCGTCGTCGTCGCGCATCAGTTCAGT
GTTCAGTTTTTCCCATTCTTCCTGGATAACGCGCCGCACATATTCGCGGGCCTCCTCCTCAGAGGCGTTC
GTTTCATTCATGTAACATTGGATAGCTTTGGGCACGTCACCGCGTTCAACTTCGGCCAAAGAGGTTCCCA
TATCGTCGGCTAACCGCACAATATTAGAGGATACACGATTCATGTCCCGGTACTTATGCATGCGTTCATT
AGTAAAGCGAAAAAACAAATGATTCAAAATAGCCATGCTGCCCACAGAGATCCAGGCGTTGTTGAGGTAT
TCCTGCATAGAGGGTTTGTACCCATTATAGTACCAAGTGGCTTCCTTAATGTAACTTTCGACCAAATCCA
CCCAAGTCTTCCGCAAATAGGGGGTAGAGTTGTAGCCCTTTTTCTTCAGCGTATCATAGGCCACTTCGGT
TACAAAATTGTGCAAGGCCAGGAAGCTTACCTGCATATAAGTCGGTAACTGCTTCATAGACTCCAAATCC
CAACGCTGAATCGTAGAGGTGAAGAGTTGCAATTCTTCAATAGTGCCATATACGTCATAAATATCATCCA
AACAGGTCACCAAAGCGATGACTTTGGCCGTCATAATACGTTCG
