>Addgene plasmid #52311 | cpc-PHLS (g) | addgene partial sequence | sequence record 82694 | T7 5'-TAATACGACTCACTATAGGG-3'
GAGTCCCTGAATATCAAAATGGTGGGATAAAAAGCTCAAAAAGGAAAGTAGGCTGTGGTTCCCTAGGCAA
CAGTCTTCCCTACCCCACTGGAAACTAAAAAAACGAGAAAAGTTCGCACCGAACATCAATTGCATAATTT
TAGCCCTAAAACATAAGCTGAACGAAACTGGTTGTCTTCCCTTCCCAATCCAGGACAATCTGAGAATCCC
CTGCAACATTACTTAACAAAAAAGCAGGAATAAAATTAACAAGATGTAACAGACATAAGTCCCATCACCG
TTGTATAAAGTTAACTGTGGGATTGCAAAAGCATTCAAGCCTAGGCGCTGAGCTGTTTGAGCATCCCGGT
GGCCCTTGTCGCTGCCTCCGTGTTTCTCCCTGGATTTATTTAGGTAATATCTCTCATAAATCCCCGGGTA
GTTAACGAAAGTTAATGGAGATCAGTAACAATAACTCTAGGGTCATTACTTTGGACTCCCTCAGTTTATC
CGGGGGAATTGTGTTTAAGAAAATCCCAACTCATAAAGTCAAGTAGGAGATTAATTCAATGCATATGTGT
AGTTTGCAAGTTTCTGATCCTATTCCTACCGGACGCCGTTCCGGTGGTTATCCCCCGGCCTTATGGGATT
TCGATACTATTCAATCCCTGAATACCGAATATAAGGGCGAACGTCACATGCGTCGGGAAGAAGACTTAAT
TGGTCAAGTTCGGGAAATGTTGGTGCACGAAGTAGAAGATCCCACTCCCCAGTTGGAATTCATTGACGAT
CTGCATAAATTGGGCATTTCCTGCCATTTTGAAAACGAGATTCTGCAAATTCTCAAATCCATTTATCTCA
ACCAAAACTATAAACGGGACCTCTATTCTACCAGTTTAGCCTTCCGTCTCTTGCGTCAATACGGGTTTAT
CTTGCCGCAGGAAGTTTTTGACTGCTTTAAAA
